Addgene plasmid #136303: pAEF6
Purpose: pAEF5 plasmid with two gRNA inserted
Depositing lab: Gilles Fischer. Depositing organization: Sorbonne Université. Publication: A Versatile Protocol to Generate Translocations in Yeast Genomes Using CRISPR/Cas9. Agier N, Fleiss A, Delmas S, Fischer G. Methods Mol Biol. 2021;2196:181-198. doi: 10.1007/978-1-0716-0868-5_14. PubMed 32889721.
Backbone
  Vector backbone: pGangZhao110
  Backbone manufacturer: Bruce Futcher laboratory at Stony Brooks University
  Backbone size w/o insert (bp): 10864
  Modifications to backbone: leu2 gene on the pGangZhao110 is replaced by hph gene
  Vector type: CRISPR ; template for PCR to insert double gRNA coding sequence in pAEF5
  Selectable markers: Hygromycin
Growth in bacteria
  Bacterial resistance: Ampicillin, 100 μg/mL
  Growth temperature: 37°C
  Growth strain: DH5alpha
  Copy number: Unknown
Gene/Insert
  Gene/Insert name: double cassette coding for gRNA
  Species: Synthetic
  Insert size (bp): 410
Terms and licenses: Academic/Nonprofit Terms; Industry Terms: Not Available to Industry
How to cite: pAEF6 was a gift from Gilles Fischer (Addgene plasmid # 136303 ; http://n2t.net/addgene:136303 ; RRID:Addgene_136303)
