[The description below was written by a language model from this plasmid's Addgene catalogue record and pLannotate feature annotations shown in this document.]
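Description:
pAEF6 is an 11.3 kb yeast–E. coli shuttle CRISPR/Cas9 plasmid built on the pGangZhao110 backbone, in which the original leu2 marker has been replaced by a hygromycin resistance gene. It is the pAEF5 plasmid with a synthetic insert of about 410 bp that adds a double guide RNA cassette. In E. coli it replicates from a high-copy ColE1/pUC-type origin and is selected with ampicillin through the bla gene. In Saccharomyces cerevisiae it is maintained as a multicopy episome by the 2μ origin and selected through the hphMX6 cassette, which includes the Ashbya gossypii TEF terminator. Because this dominant drug marker does not depend on an auxotrophy, the plasmid can be used in prototrophic strains. Short fragments of lacI, lacZα, rop, bom and an RSF origin, along with the lac promoter/operator and the T3 and T7 promoters, are leftovers from earlier cloning vectors.

The payload combines a nuclease unit and two guide units on a single plasmid. Streptococcus pyogenes Cas9 is expressed from the constitutive yeast TEF1 promoter and terminated by the CYC1 terminator. Immediately downstream are two tandem, same-orientation guide RNA cassettes. Each consists of the RNA polymerase III SNR52 promoter, a short gap for the targeting spacer, the S. pyogenes gRNA scaffold and the SUP4 terminator. The record does not state which genomic sites the two guides target. Expressing two guides with Cas9 allows two simultaneous double-strand breaks, and the associated publication uses this approach to generate chromosomal translocations in yeast. The record also lists pAEF6 as a PCR template for amplifying the double gRNA region, so that new guide pairs can be introduced into pAEF5.
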