Features (pLannotate 1.2.2; 26 found; start..end, strand, type, name):
      3..73      +  rep_origin     RSF ori (fragment): Plasmids containing the RSF 1030 origin of replication can be propagated in E. coli cells that contain additional plasmids with compatible origins.
     78..169     +  CDS            lacI (fragment): lac repressor; lacI; The lac repressor binds to the lac operator to inhibit transcription in E. coli. This inhibition can be relieved by adding lactose or isopropyl-β-D-thiogalactopyranoside (IPTG).
    182..203     +  protein_bind   CAP binding site: CAP binding activates transcription in the presence of cAMP. E. coli catabolite activator protein
    218..248     +  promoter       lac promoter: promoter for the E. coli lac operon
    252..274     +  protein_bind   lac operator (fragment): The lac repressor binds to the lac operator to inhibit transcription in E. coli. This inhibition can be relieved by adding lactose or isopropyl-β-D-thiogalactopyranoside (IPTG). lac repressor encoded by lacI
    317..335     +  promoter       T3 promoter: promoter for bacteriophage T3 RNA polymerase
    353..751     +  promoter       TEF1 promoter: S. cerevisiae TEF1; promoter for EF-1α
    755..778     +  misc_feature   MCS (fragment): pBluescript multiple cloning site
    783..4886    +  CDS            cas9: CAS9_STRP1 - Also known as csn1 From Streptococcus pyogenes serotype M1.
   4935..5182    +  terminator     CYC1 terminator: S. cerevisiae CYC1; transcription terminator for CYC1
   5204..5472    +  promoter       SNR52 promoter: promoter for the S. cerevisiae small nucleolar RNA gene SNR52
   5493..5567    +  misc_RNA       gRNA scaffold: guide RNA scaffold for the Streptococcus pyogenes CRISPR/Cas9 system
   5572..5591    +  terminator     SUP4 terminator: transcription terminator for the S. cerevisiae SUP4 tRNA gene
   5614..5882    +  promoter       SNR52 promoter: promoter for the S. cerevisiae small nucleolar RNA gene SNR52
   5903..5977    +  misc_RNA       gRNA scaffold: guide RNA scaffold for the Streptococcus pyogenes CRISPR/Cas9 system
   5982..6001    +  terminator     SUP4 terminator: transcription terminator for the S. cerevisiae SUP4 tRNA gene
   6024..6042    -  promoter       T7 promoter: promoter for bacteriophage T7 RNA polymerase
   6050..6127    +  CDS            lacZα (fragment): LacZα fragment of β-galactosidase; lacZ fragment
   6173..7748    +  gene           hphMX6: yeast selectable marker conferring hygromycin resistance
   7551..7748    +  terminator     TEF terminator: Ashbya gossypii TEF terminator
   7839..7870    -  misc_feature   bom (fragment): basis of mobility region from pBR322
   7972..8007    -  CDS            rop (fragment): Rop protein, which maintains plasmids at low copy number; rop
   8075..9417    +  rep_origin     2μ ori: yeast 2μ plasmid origin of replication
   9444..9548    +  promoter       AmpR promoter: bla
   9549..10409   +  CDS            AmpR: β-lactamase; bla; confers resistance to ampicillin, carbenicillin, and related antibiotics
  10580..11168   +  rep_origin     ori: high-copy-number ColE1/pMB1/pBR322/pUC origin of replication
>Addgene plasmid #136303 | pAEF6 | addgene full sequence | sequence record 271552 | Addgene NGS Result
CCTTTGAGTGAGCTGATACCGCTCGCCGCAGCCGAACGACCGAGCGCAGCGAGTCAGTGAGCGAGGAAGC
GGAGAGACGCCCAATACGCAAACCGCCTCTCCCCGCGCGTTGGCCGATTCATTAATGCAGCTGGCACGAC
AGGTTTCCCGACTGGAAAGCGGGCAGTGAGCGCAACGCAATTAATGTGAGTTAGCTCACTCATTAGGCAC
CCCAGGCTTTACACTTTATGCTTCCGGCTCGTATGTTGTGTGGAATTGTGAGCGGATAACAATTTCACAC
AGGAAACAGCTATGACCATGATTACGCCAAGCGCGCAATTAACCCTCACTAAAGGGAACAAAAGCTGGAG
CTCATAGCTTCAAAATGTTTCTACTCCTTTTTTACTCTTCCAGATTTTCTCGGACTCCGCGCATCGCCGT
ACCACTTCAAAACACCCAAGCACAGCATACTAAATTTCCCCTCTTTCTTCCTCTAGGGTGTCGTTAATTA
CCCGTACTAAAGGTTTGGAAAAGAAAAAAGAGACCGCCTCGTTTCTTTTTCTTCGTCGAAAAAGGCAATA
AAAATTTTTATCACGTTTCTTTTTCTTGAAAATTTTTTTTTTGATTTTTTTCTCTTTCGATGACCTCCCA
TTGATATTTAAGTTAATAAACGGTCTTCAATTTCTCAAGTTTCAGTTTCATTTTTCTTGTTCTATTACAA
CTTTTTTTACTTCTTGCTCATTAGAAAGAAAGCATAGCAATCTAATCTAAGTTTTCTAGAACTAGTGGAT
CCCCCGGGAAAAATGGACAAGAAGTACTCCATTGGGCTCGATATCGGCACAAACAGCGTCGGTTGGGCCG
TCATTACGGACGAGTACAAGGTGCCGAGCAAAAAATTCAAAGTTCTGGGCAATACCGATCGCCACAGCAT
AAAGAAGAACCTCATTGGCGCCCTCCTGTTCGACTCCGGGGAGACGGCCGAAGCCACGCGGCTCAAAAGA
ACAGCACGGCGCAGATATACCCGCAGAAAGAATCGGATCTGCTACCTGCAGGAGATCTTTAGTAATGAGA
TGGCTAAGGTGGATGACTCTTTCTTCCATAGGCTGGAGGAGTCCTTTTTGGTGGAGGAGGATAAAAAGCA
CGAGCGCCACCCAATCTTTGGCAATATCGTGGACGAGGTGGCGTACCATGAAAAGTACCCAACCATATAT
CATCTGAGGAAGAAGCTTGTAGACAGTACTGATAAGGCTGACTTGCGGTTGATCTATCTCGCGCTGGCGC
ATATGATCAAATTTCGGGGACACTTCCTCATCGAGGGGGACCTGAACCCAGACAACAGCGATGTCGACAA
ACTCTTTATCCAACTGGTTCAGACTTACAATCAGCTTTTCGAAGAGAACCCGATCAACGCATCCGGAGTT
GACGCCAAAGCAATCCTGAGCGCTAGGCTGTCCAAATCCCGGCGGCTCGAAAACCTCATCGCACAGCTCC
CTGGGGAGAAGAAGAACGGCCTGTTTGGTAATCTTATCGCCCTGTCACTCGGGCTGACCCCCAACTTTAA
ATCTAACTTCGACCTGGCCGAAGATGCCAAGCTTCAACTGAGCAAAGACACCTACGATGATGATCTCGAC
AATCTGCTGGCCCAGATCGGCGACCAGTACGCAGACCTTTTTTTGGCGGCAAAGAACCTGTCAGACGCCA
TTCTGCTGAGTGATATTCTGCGAGTGAACACGGAGATCACCAAAGCTCCGCTGAGCGCTAGTATGATCAA
GCGCTATGATGAGCACCACCAAGACTTGACTTTGCTGAAGGCCCTTGTCAGACAGCAACTGCCTGAGAAG
TACAAGGAAATTTTCTTCGATCAGTCTAAAAATGGCTACGCCGGATACATTGACGGCGGAGCAAGCCAGG
AGGAATTTTACAAATTTATTAAGCCCATCTTGGAAAAAATGGACGGCACCGAGGAGCTGCTGGTAAAGCT
TAACAGAGAAGATCTGTTGCGCAAACAGCGCACTTTCGACAATGGAAGCATCCCCCACCAGATTCACCTG
GGCGAACTGCACGCTATCCTCAGGCGGCAAGAGGATTTCTACCCCTTTTTGAAAGATAACAGGGAAAAGA
TTGAGAAAATCCTCACATTTCGGATACCCTACTATGTAGGCCCCCTCGCCCGGGGAAATTCCAGATTCGC
GTGGATGACTCGCAAATCAGAAGAGACCATCACTCCCTGGAACTTCGAGGAAGTCGTGGATAAGGGGGCC
TCTGCCCAGTCCTTCATCGAAAGGATGACTAACTTTGATAAAAATCTGCCTAACGAAAAGGTGCTTCCTA
AACACTCTCTGCTGTACGAGTACTTCACAGTTTATAACGAGCTCACCAAGGTCAAATACGTCACAGAAGG
GATGAGAAAGCCAGCATTCCTGTCTGGAGAGCAGAAGAAAGCTATCGTGGACCTCCTCTTCAAGACGAAC
CGGAAAGTTACCGTGAAACAGCTCAAAGAAGACTATTTCAAAAAGATTGAATGTTTCGACTCTGTTGAAA
TCAGCGGAGTGGAGGATCGCTTCAACGCATCCCTGGGAACGTATCACGATCTCCTGAAAATCATTAAAGA
CAAGGACTTCCTGGACAATGAGGAGAACGAGGACATTCTTGAGGACATTGTCCTCACCCTTACGTTGTTT
GAAGATAGGGAGATGATTGAAGAACGCTTGAAAACTTACGCTCATCTCTTCGACGACAAAGTCATGAAAC
AGCTCAAGAGGCGCCGATATACAGGATGGGGGCGGCTGTCAAGAAAACTGATCAATGGGATCCGAGACAA
GCAGAGTGGAAAGACAATCCTGGATTTTCTTAAGTCCGATGGATTTGCCAACCGGAACTTCATGCAGTTG
ATCCATGATGACTCTCTCACCTTTAAGGAGGACATCCAGAAAGCACAAGTTTCTGGCCAGGGGGACAGTC
TTCACGAGCACATCGCTAATCTTGCAGGTAGCCCAGCTATCAAAAAGGGAATACTGCAGACCGTTAAGGT
CGTGGATGAACTCGTCAAAGTAATGGGAAGGCATAAGCCCGAGAATATCGTTATCGAGATGGCCCGAGAG
AACCAAACTACCCAGAAGGGACAGAAGAACAGTAGGGAAAGGATGAAGAGGATTGAAGAGGGTATAAAAG
AACTGGGGTCCCAAATCCTTAAGGAACACCCAGTTGAAAACACCCAGCTTCAGAATGAGAAGCTCTACCT
GTACTACCTGCAGAACGGCAGGGACATGTACGTGGATCAGGAACTGGACATCAATCGGCTCTCCGACTAC
GACGTGGATCATATCGTGCCCCAGTCTTTTCTCAAAGATGATTCTATTGATAATAAAGTGTTGACAAGAT
CCGATAAAAATAGAGGGAAGAGTGATAACGTCCCCTCAGAAGAAGTTGTCAAGAAAATGAAAAATTATTG
GCGGCAGCTGCTGAACGCCAAACTGATCACACAACGGAAGTTCGATAATCTGACTAAGGCTGAACGAGGT
GGCCTGTCTGAGTTGGATAAAGCCGGCTTCATCAAAAGGCAGCTTGTTGAGACACGCCAGATCACCAAGC
ACGTGGCCCAAATTCTCGATTCACGCATGAACACCAAGTACGATGAAAATGACAAACTGATTCGAGAGGT
GAAAGTTATTACTCTGAAGTCTAAGCTGGTCTCAGATTTCAGAAAGGACTTTCAGTTTTATAAGGTGAGA
GAGATCAACAATTACCACCATGCGCATGATGCCTACCTGAATGCAGTGGTAGGCACTGCACTTATCAAAA
AATATCCCAAGCTTGAATCTGAATTTGTTTACGGAGACTATAAAGTGTACGATGTTAGGAAAATGATCGC
AAAGTCTGAGCAGGAAATAGGCAAGGCCACCGCTAAGTACTTCTTTTACAGCAATATTATGAATTTTTTC
AAGACCGAGATTACACTGGCCAATGGAGAGATTCGGAAGCGACCACTTATCGAAACAAACGGAGAAACAG
GAGAAATCGTGTGGGACAAGGGTAGGGATTTCGCGACAGTCCGGAAGGTCCTGTCCATGCCGCAGGTGAA
CATCGTTAAAAAGACCGAAGTACAGACCGGAGGCTTCTCCAAGGAAAGTATCCTCCCGAAAAGGAACAGC
GACAAGCTGATCGCACGCAAAAAAGATTGGGACCCCAAGAAATACGGCGGATTCGATTCTCCTACAGTCG
CTTACAGTGTACTGGTTGTGGCCAAAGTGGAGAAAGGGAAGTCTAAAAAACTCAAAAGCGTCAAGGAACT
GCTGGGCATCACAATCATGGAGCGATCAAGCTTCGAAAAAAACCCCATCGACTTTCTCGAGGCGAAAGGA
TATAAAGAGGTCAAAAAAGACCTCATCATTAAGCTTCCCAAGTACTCTCTCTTTGAGCTTGAAAACGGCC
GGAAACGAATGCTCGCTAGTGCGGGCGAGCTGCAGAAAGGTAACGAGCTGGCACTGCCCTCTAAATACGT
TAATTTCTTGTATCTGGCCAGCCACTATGAAAAGCTCAAAGGGTCTCCCGAAGATAATGAGCAGAAGCAG
CTGTTCGTGGAACAACACAAACACTACCTTGATGAGATCATCGAGCAAATAAGCGAATTCTCCAAAAGAG
TGATCCTCGCCGACGCTAACCTCGATAAGGTGCTTTCTGCTTACAATAAGCACAGGGATAAGCCCATCAG
GGAGCAGGCAGAAAACATTATCCACTTGTTTACTCTGACCAACTTGGGCGCGCCTGCAGCCTTCAAGTAC
TTCGACACCACCATAGACAGAAAGCGGTACACCTCTACAAAGGAGGTCCTGGACGCCACACTGATTCATC
AGTCAATTACGGGGCTCTATGAAACAAGAATCGACCTCTCTCAGCTCGGTGGAGACAGCAGGGCTGACCC
CAAGAAGAAGAGGAAGGTGTGATCTCTTCTCGAGTCATGTAATTAGTTATGTCACGCTTACATTCACGCC
CTCCCCCCACATCCGCTCTAACCGAAAAGGAAGGAGTTAGACAACCTGAAGTCTAGGTCCCTATTTATTT
TTTTATAGTTATGTTAGTATTAAGAACGTTATTTATATTTCAAATTTTTCTTTTTTTTCTGTACAGACGC
GTGTACGCATGTAACATTATACTGAAAACCTTGCTTGAGAAGGTTTTGGGACGCTCGAAGGCTTTAATTT
GCGGCCGGTACCGCGGGCCCGCTTCTTTGAAAAGATAATGTATGATTATGCTTTCACTCATATTTATACA
GAAACTTGATGTTTTCTTTCGAGTATATACAAGGTGATTACATGTACGTTTGAAGTACAACTCTAGATTT
TGTAGTGCCCTCTTGGGCTAGCGGTAAAGGTGCGCATTTTTTCACACCCTACAATGTTCTGTTCAAAAGA
TTTTGGTCAAACGCTGTAGAAGTGAAAGTTGGTGCGCATGTTTCGGCGTTCGAAACTTCTCCGCAGTGAA
AGATAAATGATCCATGTCGAAAGCTACATATAGTTTTAGAGCTAGAAATAGCAAGTTAAAATAAGGCTAG
TCCGTTATCAACTTGAAAAAGTGGCACCGAGTCGGTGGTGCTTTTTTTGTTTTTTATGTCTGCGGCCGCG
GTACCCAATTCGCTCTTTGAAAAGATAATGTATGATTATGCTTTCACTCATATTTATACAGAAACTTGAT
GTTTTCTTTCGAGTATATACAAGGTGATTACATGTACGTTTGAAGTACAACTCTAGATTTTGTAGTGCCC
TCTTGGGCTAGCGGTAAAGGTGCGCATTTTTTCACACCCTACAATGTTCTGTTCAAAAGATTTTGGTCAA
ACGCTGTAGAAGTGAAAGTTGGTGCGCATGTTTCGGCGTTCGAAACTTCTCCGCAGTGAAAGATAAATGA
TCGCAAAACTAAAAAACTGTATGTTTTAGAGCTAGAAATAGCAAGTTAAAATAAGGCTAGTCCGTTATCA
ACTTGAAAAAGTGGCACCGAGTCGGTGGTGCTTTTTTTGTTTTTTATGTCTGCGGCCGCGGTACCCAATT
CGCCCTATAGTGAGTCGTATTACGCGCGCTCACTGGCCGTCGTTTTACAACGTCGTGACTGGGAAAACCC
TGGCGTTACCCAACTTAATCGCCTTGCAGCACATCCCAGATCTGTTTAGCTTGCCTCGTCCCCGCCGGGT
CACCCGGCCAGCGACATGGAGGCCCAGAATACCCTCCTTGACAGTCTTGACGTGCGCAGCTCAGGGGCAT
GATGTGACTGTCGCCCGTACATTTAGCCCATACATCCCCATGTATAATCATTTGCATCCATACATTTTGA
TGGCCGCACGGCGCGAAGCAAAAATTACGGCTCCTCGCTGCGGACCTGCGAGCAGGGAAACGCTCCCCTC
ACAGACGCGTTGAATTGTCCCCACGCCGCGCCCCTGTAGAGAAATATAAAAGGTTAGGATTTGCCACTGA
GGTTCTTCTTTCATATACTTCCTTTTAAAATCTTGCTAGGATACAGTTCTCACATCACATCCGAACATAA
ACAACCATGGGTAAAAAGCCTGAACTCACCGCGACGTCTGTCGAGAAGTTTCTGATCGAAAAGTTCGACA
GCGTCTCCGACCTGATGCAGCTCTCGGAGGGCGAAGAATCTCGTGCTTTCAGCTTCGATGTAGGAGGGCG
TGGATATGTCCTGCGGGTAAATAGCTGCGCCGATGGTTTCTACAAAGATCGTTATGTTTATCGGCACTTT
GCATCGGCCGCGCTCCCGATTCCGGAAGTGCTTGACATTGGGGAATTCAGCGAGAGCCTGACCTATTGCA
TCTCCCGCCGTGCACAGGGTGTCACGTTGCAAGACCTGCCTGAAACCGAACTGCCCGCTGTTCTGCAGCC
GGTCGCGGAGGCCATGGATGCGATCGCTGCGGCCGATCTTAGCCAGACGAGCGGGTTCGGCCCATTCGGA
CCGCAAGGAATCGGTCAATACACTACATGGCGTGATTTCATATGCGCGATTGCTGATCCCCATGTGTATC
ACTGGCAAACTGTGATGGACGACACCGTCAGTGCGTCCGTCGCGCAGGCTCTCGATGAGCTGATGCTTTG
GGCCGAGGACTGCCCCGAAGTCCGGCACCTCGTGCACGCGGATTTCGGCTCCAACAATGTCCTGACGGAC
AATGGCCGCATAACAGCGGTCATTGACTGGAGCGAGGCGATGTTCGGGGATTCCCAATACGAGGTCGCCA
ACATCTTCTTCTGGAGGCCGTGGTTGGCTTGTATGGAGCAGCAGACGCGCTACTTCGAGCGGAGGCATCC
GGAGCTTGCAGGATCGCCGCGGCTCCGGGCGTATATGCTCCGCATTGGTCTTGACCAACTCTATCAGAGC
TTGGTTGACGGCAATTTCGATGATGCAGCTTGGGCGCAGGGTCGATGCGACGCAATCGTCCGATCCGGAG
CCGGGACTGTCGGGCGTACACAAATCGCCCGCAGAAGCGCGGCCGTCTGGACCGATGGCTGTGTAGAAGT
ACTCGCCGATAGTGGAAACCGACGCCCCAGCACTCGTCCGAGGGCAAAGGAATAATCAGTACTGACAATA
AAAAGATTCTTGTTTTCAAGAACTTGTCATTTGTATAGTTTTTTTATATTGTAGTTGTTCTATTTTAATC
AAATGTTAGCGTGATTTATATTTTTTTTCGCCTCGACATCATCTGCCCAGATGCGAAGTTAAGTGCGCAG
AAAGTAATATCATGCGTCAATCGTATGTGAATGCTGGTCGCTATACTGCTGTCGATTCGATACTAACGCC
GCCATCCAGTGTCGAAAACGAGCTCGAATTCATCGATGATATCAGATCCACTAGTGGCCTATGCGGCCCA
ATCTGCTCTGATGCCGCATAGTTAAGCCAGCCCCGACACCCGCCAACACCCGCTGACGCGCCCTGACGGG
CTTGTCTGCTCCCGGCATCCGCTTACAGACAAGCTGTGACCGTCTCCGGGAGCTGCATGTGTCAGAGGTT
TTCACCGTCATCACCGAAACGCGCGAGACGAAAGGGCCTCGTGATACGCCTATTTTTATAGGTTAATGTC
ATGATAATAATGGTTTCTTAGTATGATCCAATATCAAAGGAAATGATAGCATTGAAGGATGAGACTAATC
CAATTGAGGAGTGGCAGCATATAGAACAGCTAAAGGGTAGTGCTGAAGGAAGCATACGATACCCCGCATG
GAATGGGATAATATCACAGGAGGTACTAGACTACCTTTCATCCTACATAAATAGACGCATATAAGTACGC
ATTTAAGCATAAACACGCACTATGCCGTTCTTCTCATGTATATATATATACAGGCAACACGCAGATATAG
GTGCGACGTGAACAGTGAGCTGTATGTGCGCAGCTCGCGTTGCATTTTCGGAAGCGCTCGTTTTCGGAAA
CGCTTTGAAGTTCCTATTCCGAAGTTCCTATTCTCTAGAAAGTATAGGAACTTCAGAGCGCTTTTGAAAA
CCAAAAGCGCTCTGAAGACGCACTTTCAAAAAACCAAAAACGCACCGGACTGTAACGAGCTACTAAAATA
TTGCGAATACCGCTTCCACAAACATTGCTCAAAAGTATCTCTTTGCTATATATCTCTGTGCTATATCCCT
ATATAACCTACCCATCCACCTTTCGCTCCTTGAACTTGCATCTAAACTCGACCTCTACATTTTTTATGTT
TATCTCTAGTATTACTCTTTAGACAAAAAAATTGTAGTAAGAACTATTCATAGAGTGAATCGAAAACAAT
ACGAAAATGTAAACATTTCCTATACGTAGTATATAGAGACAAAATAGAAGAAACCGTTCATAATTTTCTG
ACCAATGAAGAATCATCAACGCTATCACTTTCTGTTCACAAAGTATGCGCAATCCACATCGGTATAGAAT
ATAATCGGGGATGCCTTTATCTTGAAAAAATGCACCCGCAGCTTCGCTAGTAATCAGTAAACGCGGGAAG
TGGAGTCAGGCTTTTTTTATGGAAGAGAAAATAGACACCAAAGTAGCCTTCTTCTAACCTTAACGGACCT
ACAGTGCAAAAAGTTATCAAGAGACTGCATTATAGAGCGCACAAAGGAGAAAAAAAGTAATCTAAGATGC
TTTGTTAGAAAAATAGCGCTCTCGGGATGCATTTTTGTAGAACAAAAAAGAAGTATAGATTCTTTGTTGG
TAAAATAGCGCTCTCGCGTTGCATTTCTGTTCTGTAAAAATGCAGCTCAGATTCTTTGTTTGAAAAATTA
GCGCTCTCGCGTTGCATTTTTGTTTTACAAAAATGAAGCACAGATTCTTCGTTGGTAAAATAGCGCTTTC
GCGTTGCATTTCTGTTCTGTAAAAATGCAGCTCAGATTCTTTGTTTGAAAAATTAGCGCTCTCGCGTTGC
ATTTTTGTTCTACAAAATGAAGCACAGATGCTTCGTTCAGGTGGCACTTTTCGGGGAAATGTGCGCGGAA
CCCCTATTTGTTTATTTTTCTAAATACATTCAAATATGTATCCGCTCATGAGACAATAACCCTGATAAAT
GCTTCAATAATATTGAAAAAGGAAGAGTATGAGTATTCAACATTTCCGTGTCGCCCTTATTCCCTTTTTT
GCGGCATTTTGCCTTCCTGTTTTTGCTCACCCAGAAACGCTGGTGAAAGTAAAAGATGCTGAAGATCAGT
TGGGTGCACGAGTGGGTTACATCGAACTGGATCTCAACAGCGGTAAGATCCTTGAGAGTTTTCGCCCCGA
AGAACGTTTTCCAATGATGAGCACTTTTAAAGTTCTGCTATGTGGCGCGGTATTATCCCGTATTGACGCC
GGGCAAGAGCAACTCGGTCGCCGCATACACTATTCTCAGAATGACTTGGTTGAGTACTCACCAGTCACAG
AAAAGCATCTTACGGATGGCATGACAGTAAGAGAATTATGCAGTGCTGCCATAACCATGAGTGATAACAC
TGCGGCCAACTTACTTCTGACAACGATCGGAGGACCGAAGGAGCTAACCGCTTTTTTGCACAACATGGGG
GATCATGTAACTCGCCTTGATCGTTGGGAACCGGAGCTGAATGAAGCCATACCAAACGACGAGCGTGACA
CCACGATGCCTGTAGCAATGGCAACAACGTTGCGCAAACTATTAACTGGCGAACTACTTACTCTAGCTTC
CCGGCAACAATTAATAGACTGGATGGAGGCGGATAAAGTTGCAGGACCACTTCTGCGCTCGGCCCTTCCG
GCTGGCTGGTTTATTGCTGATAAATCTGGAGCCGGTGAGCGTGGGTCTCGCGGTATCATTGCAGCACTGG
GGCCAGATGGTAAGCCCTCCCGTATCGTAGTTATCTACACGACGGGGAGTCAGGCAACTATGGATGAACG
AAATAGACAGATCGCTGAGATAGGTGCCTCACTGATTAAGCATTGGTAACTGTCAGACCAAGTTTACTCA
TATATACTTTAGATTGATTTAAAACTTCATTTTTAATTTAAAAGGATCTAGGTGAAGATCCTTTTTGATA
ATCTCATGACCAAAATCCCTTAACGTGAGTTTTCGTTCCACTGAGCGTCAGACCCCGTAGAAAAGATCAA
AGGATCTTCTTGAGATCCTTTTTTTCTGCGCGTAATCTGCTGCTTGCAAACAAAAAAACCACCGCTACCA
GCGGTGGTTTGTTTGCCGGATCAAGAGCTACCAACTCTTTTTCCGAAGGTAACTGGCTTCAGCAGAGCGC
AGATACCAAATACTGTTCTTCTAGTGTAGCCGTAGTTAGGCCACCACTTCAAGAACTCTGTAGCACCGCC
TACATACCTCGCTCTGCTAATCCTGTTACCAGTGGCTGCTGCCAGTGGCGATAAGTCGTGTCTTACCGGG
TTGGACTCAAGACGATAGTTACCGGATAAGGCGCAGCGGTCGGGCTGAACGGGGGGTTCGTGCACACAGC
CCAGCTTGGAGCGAACGACCTACACCGAACTGAGATACCTACAGCGTGAGCTATGAGAAAGCGCCACGCT
TCCCGAAGGGAGAAAGGCGGACAGGTATCCGGTAAGCGGCAGGGTCGGAACAGGAGAGCGCACGAGGGAG
CTTCCAGGGGGAAACGCCTGGTATCTTTATAGTCCTGTCGGGTTTCGCCACCTCTGACTTGAGCGTCGAT
TTTTGTGATGCTCGTCAGGGGGGCGGAGCCTATGGAAAAACGCCAGCAACGCGGCCTTTTTACGGTTCCT
GGCCTTTTGCTGGCCTTTTGCTCACATGTTCTTTCCTGCGTTATCCCCTGATTCTGTGGATAACCGTATT
ACCG
